>Addgene plasmid #194392 | pMIGII-TCR-F | addgene full sequence | sequence record 382622 | Addgene NGS Result
TTTTCCCAGTCACGACGTTGTAAAACGACGGCGCAAGGAATGGTGCATGCAAGGAGATGGCGCCCAACAG
TCCCCCGGCCACGGGGCCTGCCACCATACCCACGCCGAAACAAGCGCTCATGAGCCCGAAGTGGCGAGCC
CGATCTTCCCCATCGGTGATGTCGGCGATATAGGCGCCAGCAACCGCACCTGTGGCGCCGGTGATGCCGG
CCACGATGCGTCCGGCGTAGAGGCGATTAGTCCAATTTGTTAAAGACAGGATATCAGTGGTCCAGGCTCT
AGTTTTGACTCAACAATATCACCAGCTGAAGCCTATAGAGTACGAGCCATAGATAAAATAAAAGATTTTA
TTTAGTCTCCAGAAAAAGGGGGGAATGAAAGACCCCACCTGTAGGTTTGGCAAGCTAGCTTAAGTAACGC
CATTTTGCAAGGCATGGAAAATACATAACTGAGAATAGAGAAGTTCAGATCAAGGTTAGGAACAGAGAGA
CAGCAGAATATGGGCCAAACAGGATATCTGTGGTAAGCAGTTCCTGCCCCGGCTCAGGGCCAAGAACAGA
TGGTCCCCAGATGCGGTCCCGCCCTCAGCAGTTTCTAGAGAACCATCAGATGTTTCCAGGGTGCCCCAAG
GACCTGAAATGACCCTGTGCCTTATTTGAACTAACCAATCAGTTCGCTTCTCGCTTCTGTTCGCGCGCTT
CTGCTCCCCGAGCTCAATAAAAGAGCCCACAACCCCTCACTCGGCGCGCCAGTCCTCCGATAGACTGCGT
CGCCCGGGTACCCGTATTCCCAATAAAGCCTCTTGCTGTTTGCATCCGAATCGTGGACTCGCTGATCCTT
GGGAGGGTCTCCTCAGATTGATTGACTGCCCACCTCGGGGGTCTTTCATTTGGAGGTTCCACCGAGATTT
GGAGACCCCTGCCCAGGGACCACCGACCCCCCCGCCGGGAGGTAAGCTGGCCAGCGGTCGTTTCGTGTCT
GTCTCTGTCTTTGTGCGTGTTTGTGCCGGCATCTAATGTTTGCGCCTGCGTCTGTACTAGTTAGCTAACT
AGCTCTGTATCTGGCGGACCCGTGGTGGAACTGACGAGTTCTGAACACCCGGCCGCAACCCTGGGAGACG
TCCCAGGGACTTTGGGGGCCGTTTTTGTGGCCCGACCTGAGGAAGGGAGTCGATGTGGAATCCGACCCCG
TCAGGATATGTGGTTCTGGTAGGAGACGAGAACCTAAAACAGTTCCCGCCTCCGTCTGAATTTTTGCTTT
CGGTTTGGAACCGAAGCCGCGCGTCTTGTCTGCTGCAGCGCTGCAGCATCGTTCTGTGTTGTCTCTGTCT
GACTGTGTTTCTGTATTTGTCTGAAAATTAGGGCCAGACTGTTACCACTCCCTTAAGTTTGACCTTAGGT
CACTGGAAAGATGTCGAGCGGATCGCTCACAACCAGTCGGTAGATGTCAAGAAGAGACGTTGGGTTACCT
TCTGCTCTGCAGAATGGCCAACCTTTAACGTCGGATGGCCGCGAGACGGCACCTTTAACCGAGACCTCAT
CACCCAGGTTAAGATCAAGGTCTTTTCACCTGGCCCGCATGGACACCCAGACCAGGTCCCCTACATCGTG
ACCTGGGAAGCCTTGGCTTTTGACCCCCCTCCCTGGGTCAAGCCCTTTGTACACCCTAAGCCTCCGCCTC
CTCTTCCTCCATCCGCCCCGTCTCTCCCCCTTGAACCTCCTCGTTCGACCCCGCCTCGATCCTCCCTTTA
TCCAGCCCTCACTCCTTCTCTAGGCGCCGGAATTCAGATCTACCATGCAGAGGAACCTGGGAGCTGTGCT
GGGGATTCTGTGGGTGCAGATTTGCTGGGTGAGAGGAGATCAGGTGGAGCAGAGTCCTTCAGCCCTGAGC
CTCCACGAGGGAACCGGTTCTGCTCTGAGATGCAATTTTACGACCACCATGAGGGCTGTGCAGTGGTTCC
AACAGAATTCCAGGGGCAGCCTCATCAATCTGTTCTACTTGGCTTCAGGAACAAAGGAGAATGGGAGGTT
AAAGTCAACATTCAATTCTAAGGAGAGCTACAGCACCCTGCACATCAGGGATGCCCAGCTGGAGGACTCA
GGCACTTACTTCTGTGCTGCTGAATTTGCAAACAAGATGATCTTTGGCTTGGGAACCATTTTGAGAGTCA
GACCTCACATCCAGAACCCAGAACCTGCTGTGTACCAGTTAAAAGATCCTCGGTCTCAGGACAGCACCCT
CTGCCTGTTCACCGACTTTGACTCCCAAATCAATGTGCCGAAAACCATGGAATCTGGAACGTTCATCACT
GACAAAACTGTGCTGGACATGAAAGCTATGGATTCCAAGAGCAATGGGGCCATTGCCTGGAGCAACCAGA
CAAGCTTCACCTGCCAAGATATCTTCAAAGAGACCAACGCCACCTACCCCAGTTCAGACGTTCCCTGTGA
TGCCACGTTGACTGAGAAAAGCTTTGAAACAGATATGAACCTAAACTTTCAAAACCTGTCAGTTATGGGA
CTCCGAATCCTCCTGCTGAAAGTAGCCGGATTTAACCTGCTCATGACGCTGAGGCTGTGGTCCGGCTCCG
GAGCCACGAACTTCTCTCTGTTAAAGCAAGCAGGAGACGTGGAAGAAAACCCCGGTCCCATGGGCATCCA
GACCCTCTGTTGTGTGATCTTTTATGTTCTGATAGCAAATCACACAGATGCTGGAGTTACCCAGACACCC
AGACATGAGGTGGCAGAGAAAGGACAAACAATAATCCTGAAGTGTGAGCCAGTTTCAGGCCACAATGACC
TTTTCTGGTACAGACAGACCAAGATACAGGGACTAGAGTTGCTGAGCTACTTCCGCAGCAAGTCTCTTAT
GGAAGATGGTGGGGCTTTCAAGGATCGATTCAAAGCTGAGATGCTAAATTCATCCTTCTCCACTCTGAAG
ATTCAACCTACAGAACCCAAGGACTCAGCTGTGTATCTGTGTGCCAGCAGTTTAGGGGGGTATGAACAGT
ACTTCGGTCCCGGCACCAGGCTCACGGTTTTAGAGGATCTGAGAAATGTGACTCCACCCAAGGTCTCCTT
GTTTGAGCCATCAAAAGCAGAGATTGCAAACAAACAAAAGGCTACCCTCGTGTGCTTGGCCAGGGGCTTC
TTCCCTGACCACGTGGAGCTGAGCTGGTGGGTGAATGGCAAGGAGGTCCACAGTGGGGTCAGCACGGACC
CTCAGGCCTACAAGGAGAGCAATTATAGCTACTGCCTGAGCAGCCGCCTGAGGGTCTCTGCTACCTTCTG
GCACAATCCTCGAAACCACTTCCGCTGCCAAGTGCAGTTCCATGGGCTTTCGGAGGAGGACAAGTGGCCA
GAGGGCTCACCCAAACCTGTCACACAGAACATCAGTGCAGAGGCCTGGGGCCGAGCAGACTGTGGAATCA
CTTCAGCATCCTATCATCAGGGGGTTCTGTCTGCAACCATCCTCTATGAGATCCTACTGGGGAAGGCCAC
CCTATATGCTGTGCTGGTCAGTGGCCTGGTGCTGATGGCCATGGTCAAGAGAAAAAATTCCTGACTCGAG
CGGGATCAATTCCGCCCCCCCCCTAACGTTACTGGCCGAAGCCGCTTGGAATAAGGCCGGTGTGCGTTTG
TCTATATGTTATTTTCCACCATATTGCCGTCTTTTGGCAATGTGAGGGCCCGGAAACCTGGCCCTGTCTT
CTTGACGAGCATTCCTAGGGGTCTTTCCCCTCTCGCCAAAGGAATGCAAGGTCTGTTGAATGTCGTGAAG
GAAGCAGTTCCTCTGGAAGCTTCTTGAAGACAAACAACGTCTGTAGCGACCCTTTGCAGGCAGCGGAACC
CCCCACCTGGCGACAGGTGCCTCTGCGGCCAAAAGCCACGTGTATAAGATACACCTGCAAAGGCGGCACA
ACCCCAGTGCCACGTTGTGAGTTGGATAGTTGTGGAAAGAGTCAAATGGCTCTCCTCAAGCGTATTCAAC
AAGGGGCTGAAGGATGCCCAGAAGGTACCCCATTGTATGGGATCTGATCTGGGGCCTCGGTGCACATGCT
TTACATGTGTTTAGTCGAGGTTAAAAAAACGTCTAGGCCCCCCGAACCACGGGGACGTGGTTTTCCTTTG
AAAAACACGATAATACCATGGTGAGCAAGGGCGAGGAGCTGTTCACCGGGGTGGTGCCCATCCTGGTCGA
GCTGGACGGCGACGTAAACGGCCACAAGTTCAGCGTGTCCGGCGAGGGCGAGGGCGATGCCACCTACGGC
AAGCTGACCCTGAAGTTCATCTGCACCACCGGCAAGCTGCCCGTGCCCTGGCCCACCCTCGTGACCACCC
TGACCTACGGCGTGCAGTGCTTCAGCCGCTACCCCGACCACATGAAGCAGCACGACTTCTTCAAGTCCGC
CATGCCCGAAGGCTACGTCCAGGAGCGCACCATCTTCTTCAAGGACGACGGCAACTACAAGACCCGCGCC
GAGGTGAAGTTCGAGGGCGACACCCTGGTGAACCGCATCGAGCTGAAGGGCATCGACTTCAAGGAGGACG
GCAACATCCTGGGGCACAAGCTGGAGTACAACTACAACAGCCACAACGTCTATATCATGGCCGACAAGCA
GAAGAACGGCATCAAGGTGAACTTCAAGATCCGCCACAACATCGAGGACGGCAGCGTGCAGCTCGCCGAC
CACTACCAGCAGAACACCCCCATCGGCGACGGCCCCGTGCTGCTGCCCGACAACCACTACCTGAGCACCC
AGTCCGCCCTGAGCAAAGACCCCAACGAGAAGCGCGATCACATGGTCCTGCTGGAGTTCGTGACCGCCGC
CGGGATCACTCTCGGCATGGACGAGCTGTACAAGTAAAGCGGCCGCGACTCTAGAGTCGACCTGCAGGCA
TGCAAGCTTCAGGTAGCCGGCTAACGTTAACAACCGGTACCTCTAGAACTATAGCTAGCATGCGCAAATT
TAAAGCGCTGATATCGATAAAATAAAAGATTTTATTTAGTCTCCAGAAAAAGGGGGGAATGAAAGACCCC
ACCTGTAGGTTTGGCAAGCTAGCTTAAGTAACGCCATTTTGCAAGGCATGGAAAATACATAACTGAGAAT
AGAGAAGTTCAGATCAAGGTTAGGAACAGAGAGACAGCAGAATATGGGCCAAACAGGATATCTGTGGTAA
GCAGTTCCTGCCCCGGCTCAGGGCCAAGAACAGATGGTCCCCAGATGCGGTCCCGCCCTCAGCAGTTTCT
AGAGAACCATCAGATGTTTCCAGGGTGCCCCAAGGACCTGAAATGACCCTGTGCCTTATTTGAACTAACC
AATCAGTTCGCTTCTCGCTTCTGTTCGCGCGCTTCTGCTCCCCGAGCTCAATAAAAGAGCCCACAACCCC
TCACTCGGCGCGCCAGTCCTCCGATAGACTGCGTCGCCCGGGTACCCGTGTATCCAATAAACCCTCTTGC
AGTTGCATCCGACTTGTGGTCTCGCTGTTCCTTGGGAGGGTCTCCTCTGAGTGATTGACTACCCGTCAGC
GGGGGTCTTTCATGGGTAACAGTTTCTTGAAGTTGGAGAACAACATTCTGAGGGTAGGAGTCGAATATTA
AGTAATCCTGACTCAATTAGCCACTGTTTTGAATCCACATACTCCAATACTCCTGAAATAGTTCATTATG
GACAGCGCAGAAAGAGCTGGGGAGAATTGTGAAATTGTTATCCGCTCACAATTCCACACAACATACGAGC
CGGAAGCATAAAGTGTAAAGCCTGGGGTGCCTAATGAGTGAGCTAACTCACATTAATTGCGTTGCGCTCA
CTGCCCGCTTTCCAGTCGGGAAACCTGTCGTGCCAGCTGCATTAATGAATCGGCCAACGCGCGGGGAGAG
GCGGTTTGCGTATTGGGCGCTCTTCCGCTTCCTCGCTCACTGACTCGCTGCGCTCGGTCGTTCGGCTGCG
GCGAGCGGTATCAGCTCACTCAAAGGCGGTAATACGGTTATCCACAGAATCAGGGGATAACGCAGGAAAG
AACATGTGAGCAAAAGGCCAGCAAAAGGCCAGGAACCGTAAAAAGGCCGCGTTGCTGGCGTTTTTCCATA
GGCTCCGCCCCCCTGACGAGCATCACAAAAATCGACGCTCAAGTCAGAGGTGGCGAAACCCGACAGGACT
ATAAAGATACCAGGCGTTTCCCCCTGGAAGCTCCCTCGTGCGCTCTCCTGTTCCGACCCTGCCGCTTACC
GGATACCTGTCCGCCTTTCTCCCTTCGGGAAGCGTGGCGCTTTCTCATAGCTCACGCTGTAGGTATCTCA
GTTCGGTGTAGGTCGTTCGCTCCAAGCTGGGCTGTGTGCACGAACCCCCCGTTCAGCCCGACCGCTGCGC
CTTATCCGGTAACTATCGTCTTGAGTCCAACCCGGTAAGACACGACTTATCGCCACTGGCAGCAGCCACT
GGTAACAGGATTAGCAGAGCGAGGTATGTAGGCGGTGCTACAGAGTTCTTGAAGTGGTGGCCTAACTACG
GCTACACTAGAAGAACAGTATTTGGTATCTGCGCTCTGCTGAAGCCAGTTACCTTCGGAAAAAGAGTTGG
TAGCTCTTGATCCGGCAAACAAACCACCGCTGGTAGCGGTGGTTTTTTTGTTTGCAAGCAGCAGATTACG
CGCAGAAAAAAAGGATCTCAAGAAGATCCTTTGATCTTTTCTACGGGGTCTGACGCTCAGTGGAACGAAA
ACTCACGTTAAGGGATTTTGGTCATGAGATTATCAAAAAGGATCTTCACCTAGATCCTTTTAAATTAAAA
ATGAAGTTTTAAATCAATCTAAAGTATATATGAGTAAACTTGGTCTGACAGTTACCAATGCTTAATCAGT
GAGGCACCTATCTCAGCGATCTGTCTATTTCGTTCATCCATAGTTGCCTGACTCCCCGTCGTGTAGATAA
CTACGATACGGGAGGGCTTACCATCTGGCCCCAGTGCTGCAATGATACCGCGAGACCCACGCTCACCGGC
TCCAGATTTATCAGCAATAAACCAGCCAGCCGGAAGGGCCGAGCGCAGAAGTGGTCCTGCAACTTTATCC
GCCTCCATCCAGTCTATTAATTGTTGCCGGGAAGCTAGAGTAAGTAGTTCGCCAGTTAATAGTTTGCGCA
ACGTTGTTGCCATTGCTACAGGCATCGTGGTGTCACGCTCGTCGTTTGGTATGGCTTCATTCAGCTCCGG
TTCCCAACGATCAAGGCGAGTTACATGATCCCCCATGTTGTGCAAAAAAGCGGTTAGCTCCTTCGGTCCT
CCGATCGTTGTCAGAAGTAAGTTGGCCGCAGTGTTATCACTCATGGTTATGGCAGCACTGCATAATTCTC
TTACTGTCATGCCATCCGTAAGATGCTTTTCTGTGACTGGTGAGTACTCAACCAAGTCATTCTGAGAATA
GTGTATGCGGCGACCGAGTTGCTCTTGCCCGGCGTCAATACGGGATAATACCGCGCCACATAGCAGAACT
TTAAAAGTGCTCATCATTGGAAAACGTTCTTCGGGGCGAAAACTCTCAAGGATCTTACCGCTGTTGAGAT
CCAGTTCGATGTAACCCACTCGTGCACCCAACTGATCTTCAGCATCTTTTACTTTCACCAGCGTTTCTGG
GTGAGCAAAAACAGGAAGGCAAAATGCCGCAAAAAAGGGAATAAGGGCGACACGGAAATGTTGAATACTC
ATACTCTTCCTTTTTCAATATTATTGAAGCATTTATCAGGGTTATTGTCTCATGAGCGGATACATATTTG
AATGTATTTAGAAAAATAAACAAATAGGGGTTCCGCGCACATTTCCCCGAAAAGTGCCACCTGACGTCTA
AGAAACCATTATTATCATGACATTAACCTATAAAAATAGGCGTATCACGAGGCCCTTTCGTCTCGCGCGT
TTCGGTGATGACGGTGAAAACCTCTGACACATGCAGCTCCCGGAGACGGTCACAGCTTGTCTGTAAGCGG
ATGCCGGGAGCAGACAAGCCCGTCAGGGCGCGTCAGCGGGTGTTGGCGGGTGTCGGGGCTGGCTTAACTA
TGCGGCATCAGAGCAGATTGTACTGAGAGTGCACCATATGCGGTGTGAAATACCGCACAGATGCGTAAGG
AGAAAATACCGCATCAGGCGCCATTCGCCATTCAGGCTGCGCAACTGTTGGGAAGGGCGATCGGTGCGGG
CCTCTTCGCTATTACGCCAGCTGGCGAAAGGGGGATGTGCTGCAAGGCGATTAAGTTGGGTAACGCCAGG
G
Features (pLannotate 1.2.2; 23 found; start..end, strand, type, name):
     32..233     -  CDS            TcR (fragment): tetracycline efflux protein; tet; confers resistance to tetracycline
    234..332     +  CDS            env (fragment): murine leukemia virus gPr80 envelope polyprotein precursor; env; proteolytically cleaved into gp70SU and p15TM subunits
    374..890     +  LTR            5' LTR: 5' long terminal repeat from murine embryonic stem cell virus
    954..1295    +  misc_feature   MESV Ψ: packaging signal of murine embryonic stem cell virus
   1362..1778    +  CDS            gag (truncated): truncated Moloney murine leukemia virus (MMLV) gag gene lacking the start codon
   1795..2124    +  CDS            TRAV22: TVA22_HUMAN - Experimental evidence at protein level: Swiss-Prot protein existence level 1. V region of the variable domain of T cell receptor (TR) alpha chain that participates in the antigen recognition (PubMed:24600447). Alpha-beta T cell receptors are antigen specific receptors which are essential to the immune response and are present on the cell surface of T lymphocytes. Recognize peptide-major histocompatibility (MH) (pMH) complexes that are displayed by antigen presenting cells (APC), a prerequisite for efficient T cell adaptive immunity against pathogens (PubMed:25493333). Binding of
   2173..2583    +  CDS            Tcra: TCA_MOUSE - Experimental evidence at protein level: Swiss-Prot protein existence level 1. From Mus musculus (Mouse).
   2593..2648    +  CDS            P2A (fragment): 2A peptide from porcine teschovirus-1 polyprotein Eukaryotic ribosomes fail to insert a peptide bond between the Gly and Pro residues, yielding separate polypeptides.
   2650..3561    +  CDS            TRB: TRBR1_HUMAN - Experimental evidence at protein level: Swiss-Prot protein existence level 1. The beta chain of TRAV27*01J42*01C*01/TRBV19*01J2S7*01C*02 alpha-beta T cell receptor (TR) clonotype that is specific for HLA- A*02:01-restricted M/matrix protein 1 immunodominant epitope GILGFVFTL of influenza A virus (IAV). Classified as a public TCR clonotype, it is preferentially selected in effector memory CD8-positive T cells among multiple HLA-A*02:01 carriers/individuals and confers long-lived immunity against IAV infection. Can cross-recognize sporadically emerging IAV variants by molecular mim
   3585..4145    +  misc_feature   IRES: internal ribosome entry site (IRES) of the encephalomyocarditis virus (EMCV)
   4148..4867    +  CDS            EGFP: the original enhanced GFP (Yang et al., 1996) mammalian codon-optimized
   4879..4909    +  misc_feature   MCS (fragment): pUC18/19 multiple cloning site
   5029..5543    +  LTR            3' LTR: 3' long terminal repeat from murine embryonic stem cell virus
   5705..5721    -  protein_bind   lac operator: The lac repressor binds to the lac operator to inhibit transcription in E. coli. This inhibition can be relieved by adding lactose or isopropyl-β-D-thiogalactopyranoside (IPTG). lac repressor encoded by lacI
   5729..5759    -  promoter       lac promoter: promoter for the E. coli lac operon
   5774..5795    -  protein_bind   CAP binding site: CAP binding activates transcription in the presence of cAMP. E. coli catabolite activator protein
   5808..5900    -  CDS            lacI (fragment): lac repressor; lacI; The lac repressor binds to the lac operator to inhibit transcription in E. coli. This inhibition can be relieved by adding lactose or isopropyl-β-D-thiogalactopyranoside (IPTG).
   6083..6671    -  rep_origin     ori: high-copy-number ColE1/pMB1/pBR322/pUC origin of replication
   6842..7702    -  CDS            AmpR: β-lactamase; bla; confers resistance to ampicillin, carbenicillin, and related antibiotics
   7703..7807    -  promoter       AmpR promoter: bla
   7902..7937    +  CDS            rop (fragment): Rop protein, which maintains plasmids at low copy number; rop
   8039..8138    +  misc_feature   bom (fragment): basis of mobility region from pBR322
   8144..32      -  CDS            lacZα (fragment) (across the origin): LacZα fragment of β-galactosidase; lacZ fragment
