[The description below was written by a language model from this plasmid's Addgene catalogue record and pLannotate feature annotations shown in this document.]
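Description:
pMIGII-TCR-F is a gammaretroviral expression plasmid built on the pMIGII backbone (an MSCV-type vector) for delivering a candidate "orphan" T cell receptor, meaning one whose antigen specificity is unknown, into mammalian cells. In bacteria it is maintained through a high-copy ColE1/pUC-type origin and selected with ampicillin via the β-lactamase gene and its promoter. The short annotated fragments of tet, env, lacI, rop, bom and lacZα, along with the lac promoter/operator region, are non-functional remnants of earlier cloning vectors.

The transfer cassette lies between 5' and 3' long terminal repeats of murine embryonic stem cell virus. The 5' LTR serves as the promoter for the genomic transcript, and the downstream Ψ packaging signal and truncated, start-codon-less gag region promote encapsidation of that RNA when packaging functions are supplied in trans. The insert, introduced by Gibson assembly, is a single open reading frame encoding a TCR alpha chain (a variable segment followed by a mouse Tcra constant region), a P2A ribosome-skipping peptide, and a TCR beta chain, so both chains are made as separate polypeptides from one message. The automated annotation labels the variable region and the beta chain by their closest human Swiss-Prot matches. These are similarity-based hits, and the catalogue entry does not state the insert's species, gene segments or clonotype. Downstream, an EMCV IRES drives translation of EGFP from the same transcript, marking transduced cells for detection or sorting.

The stated purpose is retroviral expression of a candidate orphan TCR, and the associated work concerns T cell help and B cell tolerance.
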