Addgene plasmid #194392: pMIGII-TCR-F
Purpose: Retroviral expression of candidate orphan TCR
Depositing lab: Michael Carroll. Depositing organization: Boston Children's Hospital. Publication: T cell help shapes B cell tolerance. Akama-Garren EH, Yin X, Prestwood TR, Ma M, Utz PJ, Carroll MC. Sci Immunol. 2024 Feb 16;9(92):eadj7029. doi: 10.1126/sciimmunol.adj7029. Epub 2024 Feb 16. PubMed 38363829.
Backbone
  Vector backbone: pMIGII
  Backbone manufacturer: Addgene #52107
  Backbone size w/o insert (bp): 6512
  Vector type: Retroviral
Growth in bacteria
  Bacterial resistance: Ampicillin, 100 μg/mL
  Growth temperature: 37°C
  Growth strain: NEB Stable
  Copy number: High Copy
Gene/Insert
  Cloning method: Gibson Cloning
  Sequencing primers: 5′ pLXSN; 3′ IRES_rev
Terms and licenses: Academic/Nonprofit Terms; Industry Terms: Not Available to Industry
How to cite: pMIGII-TCR-F was a gift from Michael Carroll (Addgene plasmid # 194392 ; http://n2t.net/addgene:194392 ; RRID:Addgene_194392)
